>Addgene plasmid #56488 | sfGFP-TFR-20 | addgene full sequence | sequence record 271349 | Addgene NGS Result
CGTTACATAACTTACGGTAAATGGCCCGCCTGGCTGACCGCCCAACGACCCCCGCCCATTGACGTCAATA
ATGACGTATGTTCCCATAGTAACGCCAATAGGGACTTTCCATTGACGTCAATGGGTGGAGTATTTACGGT
AAACTGCCCACTTGGCAGTACATCAAGTGTATCATATGCCAAGTACGCCCCCTATTGACGTCAATGACGG
TAAATGGCCCGCCTGGCATTATGCCCAGTACATGACCTTATGGGACTTTCCTACTTGGCAGTACATCTAC
GTATTAGTCATCGCTATTACCATGGTGATGCGGTTTTGGCAGTACATCAATGGGCGTGGATAGCGGTTTG
ACTCACGGGGATTTCCAAGTCTCCACCCCATTGACGTCAATGGGAGTTTGTTTTGGCACCAAAATCAACG
GGACTTTCCAAAATGTCGTAACAACTCCGCCCCATTGACGCAAATGGGCGGTAGGCGTGTACGGTGGGAG
GTCTATATAAGCAGAGCTGGTTTAGTGAACCGTCAGATCCGCTAGCGCTACCGGACTCAGATCTCGAGCG
CCACCATGATGGATCAAGCTAGATCAGCATTCTCTAACTTGTTTGGTGGAGAACCATTGTCATATACCCG
GTTCAGCCTGGCTCGGCAAGTAGATGGCGATAACAGTCATGTGGAGATGAAACTTGCTGTAGATGAAGAA
GAAAATGCTGACAATAACACAAAGGCCAATGTCACAAAACCAAAAAGGTGTAGTGGAAGTATCTGCTATG
GGACTATTGCTGTGATCGTCTTTTTCTTGATTGGATTTATGATTGGCTACTTGGGCTATTGTAAAGGGGT
AGAACCAAAAACTGAGTGTGAGAGACTGGCAGGAACCGAGTCTCCAGTGAGGGAGGAGCCAGGAGAGGAC
TTCCCTGCAGCACGTCGCTTATATTGGGATGACCTGAAGAGAAAGTTGTCGGAGAAACTGGACAGCACAG
ACTTCACCAGCACCATCAAGCTGCTGAATGAAAATTCATATGTCCCTCGTGAGGCTGGATCTCAAAAAGA
TGAAAATCTTGCGTTGTATGTTGAAAATCAATTTCGTGAATTTAAACTCAGCAAAGTCTGGCGTGATCAA
CATTTTGTTAAGATTCAGGTCAAAGACAGCGCTCAAAACTCGGTGATCATAGTTGATAAGAACGGTAGAC
TTGTTTACCTGGTGGAGAATCCTGGGGGTTATGTGGCGTATAGTAAGGCTGCAACAGTTACTGGTAAACT
GGTCCATGCTAATTTTGGTACTAAAAAAGATTTTGAGGATTTATACACTCCTGTGAATGGATCTATAGTG
ATTGTCAGAGCAGGGAAAATCACCTTTGCAGAAAAGGTTGCAAATGCTGAAAGCTTAAATGCAATTGGTG
TGTTGATATACATGGACCAGACTAAATTTCCCATTGTTAACGCAGAACTTTCATTCTTTGGACATGCTCA
TCTGGGGACAGGTGACCCTTACACACCTGGATTCCCTTCCTTCAACCACACTCAGTTTCCACCATCTCGG
TCATCAGGATTGCCTAATATACCTGTCCAGACAATCTCCAGAGCTGCTGCAGAAAAGCTGTTTGGGAATA
TGGAAGGAGACTGTCCCTCTGACTGGAAAACAGACTCTACATGTAGGATGGTAACCTCAGAAAGCAAGAA
TGTGAAGCTCACTGTGAGCAATGTGCTGAAAGAGATAAAAATTCTTAACATCTTTGGAGTTATTAAAGGC
TTTGTAGAACCAGATCACTATGTTGTAGTTGGGGCCCAGAGAGATGCATGGGGCCCTGGAGCTGCAAAAT
CCGGTGTAGGCACAGCTCTCCTATTGAAACTTGCCCAGATGTTCTCAGATATGGTCTTAAAAGATGGGTT
TCAGCCCAGCAGAAGCATTATCTTTGCCAGTTGGAGTGCTGGAGACTTTGGATCGGTTGGTGCCACTGAA
TGGCTAGAGGGATACCTTTCGTCCCTGCATTTAAAGGCTTTCACTTATATTAATCTGGATAAAGCGGTTC
TTGGTACCAGCAACTTCAAGGTTTCTGCCAGCCCACTGTTGTATACGCTTATTGAGAAAACAATGCAAAA
TGTGAAGCATCCGGTTACTGGGCAATTTCTATATCAGGACAGCAACTGGGCCAGCAAAGTTGAGAAACTC
ACTTTAGACAATGCTGCTTTCCCTTTCCTTGCATATTCTGGAATCCCAGCAGTTTCTTTCTGTTTTTGCG
AGGACACAGATTATCCTTATTTGGGTACCACCATGGACACCTATAAGGAACTGATTGAGAGGATTCCTGA
GTTGAACAAAGTGGCACGAGCAGCTGCAGAGGTCGCTGGTCAGTTCGTGATTAAACTAACCCATGATGTT
GAATTGAAC
[444 nt withheld, positions 2390-2833]
GACAATGAGTTTTCAGAATTCGGCTCCACCGGCTCCACCGGCTCCACCGGCGCGGATCCACCGGTCGCCA
CCATGGTGAGCAAGGGCGAGGAGCTGTTCACCGGGGTGGTGCCCATCCTGGTCGAGCTGGACGGCGACGT
AAACGGCCACAAGTTCAGCGTGCGCGGCGAGGGCGAGGGCGATGCCACCAACGGCAAGCTGACCCTGAAG
TTCATCTGCACCACCGGCAAGCTGCCCGTGCCCTGGCCCACCCTCGTGACCACCCTGACCTACGGCGTGC
AGTGCTTCAGCCGCTACCCCGACCACATGAAGCGCCACGACTTCTTCAAGTCCGCCATGCCCGAAGGCTA
CGTCCAGGAGCGCACCATCAGCTTCAAGGACGACGGCACCTACAAGACCCGCGCCGAGGTGAAGTTCGAG
GGCGACACCCTGGTGAACCGCATCGAGCTGAAGGGCATCGACTTCAAGGAGGACGGCAACATCCTGGGGC
ACAAGCTGGAGTACAACTTCAACAGCCACAACGTCTATATCACCGCCGACAAGCAGAAGAACGGCATCAA
GGCCAACTTCAAGATCCGCCACAACGTGGAGGACGGCAGCGTGCAGCTCGCCGACCACTACCAGCAGAAC
ACCCCCATCGGCGACGGCCCCGTGCTGCTGCCCGACAACCACTACCTGAGCACCCAGTCCGTGCTGAGCA
AAGACCCCAACGAGAAGCGCGATCACATGGTCCTGCTGGAGTTCGTGACCGCCGCCGGGATCACTCACGG
CATGGACGAGCTGTACAAGTAAGCGGCCGCGACTCTAGATCATAATCAGCCATACCACATTTGTAGAGGT
TTTACTTGCTTTAAAAAACCTCCCACACCTCCCCCTGAACCTGAAACATAAAATGAATGCAATTGTTGTT
GTTAACTTGTTTATTGCAGCTTATAATGGTTACAAATAAAGCAATAGCATCACAAATTTCACAAATAAAG
CATTTTTTTCACTGCATTCTAGTTGTGGTTTGTCCAAACTCATCAATGTATCTTAAGGCGTAAATTGTAA
GCGTTAATATTTTGTTAAAATTCGCGTTAAATTTTTGTTAAATCAGCTCATTTTTTAACCAATAGGCCGA
AATCGGCAAAATCCCTTATAAATCAAAAGAATAGACCGAGATAGGGT
[37 nt withheld, positions 4001-4037]
AAAGAACGTGGACTCCAACGTCAAAGG
[49 nt withheld, positions 4065-4113]
T
[91 nt withheld, positions 4115-4205]
G
[124 nt withheld, positions 4207-4330]
CAGGTGGCACTTTTCGGGGAAATGTGCGCGGAACCCCTATTTGTTTATTTTTCTAAATACATTCAAATAT
GTATCCGCTCATGAGACAATAACCCTGATAAATGCTTCAATAATATTGAAAAAGGAAGAGTCCTGAGGCG
GAAAGAACCAGCTGTGGAATGTGTGTCAGTTAGGGTGTGGAAAGTCCCCAGGCTCCCCAGCAGGCAGAAG
TATGCAAAGCATGCATCTCAATTAGTCAGCAACCAGGTGTGGAAAGTCCCCAGGCTCCCCAGCAGGCAGA
AGTATGCAAAGCATGCATCTCAATTAGTCAGCAACCATAGTCCCGCCCCTAACTCCGCCCATCCCGCCCC
TAACTCCGCCCAGTTCCGCCCATTCTCCGCCCCATGGCTGACTAATTTTTTTTATTTATGCAGAGGCCGA
GGCCGCCTCGGCCTCTGAGCTATTCCAGAAGTAGTGAGGAGGCTTTTTTGGAGGCCTAGGCTTTTGCAAA
GATCGATCAAGAGACAGGATGAGGATCGTTTCGCATGATTGAACAAGATGGATTGCACGCAGGTTCTCCG
GCCGCTTGGGTGGAGAGGCTATTCGGCTATGACTGGGCACAACAGACAATCGGCTGCTCTGATGCCGCCG
TGTTCCGGCTGTCAGCGCAGGGGCGCCCGGTTCTTTTTGTCAAGACCGACCTGTCCGGTGCCCTGAATGA
ACTGCAAGACGAGGCAGCGCGGCTATCGTGGCTGGCCACGACGGGCGTTCCTTGCGCAGCTGTGCTCGAC
GTTGTCACTGAAGCGGGAAGGGACTGGCTGCTATTGGGCGAAGTGCCGGGGCAGGATCTCCTGTCATCTC
ACCTTGCTCCTGCCGAGAAAGTATCCATCATGGCTGATGCAATGCGGCGGCTGCATACGCTTGATCCGGC
TACCTGCCCATTCGACCACCAAGCGAAACATCGCATCGAGCGAGCACGTACTCGGATGGAAGCCGGTCTT
GTCGATCAGGATGATCTGGACGAAGAGCATCAGGGGCTCGCGCCAGCCGAACTGTTCGCCAGGCTCAAGG
CGAGCATGCCCGACGGCGAGGATCTCGTCGTGACCCATGGCGATGCCTGCTTGCCGAATATCATGGTGGA
AAATGGCCGCTTTTCTGGATTCATCGACTGTGGCCGGCTGGGTGTGGCGGACCGCTATCAGGACATAGCG
TTGGCTACCCGTGATATTGCTGAAGAGCTTGGCGGCGAATGGGCTGACCGCTTCCTCGTGCTTTACGGTA
TCGCCGCTCCCGATTCGCAGCGCATCGCCTTCTATCGCCTTCTTGACGAGTTCTTCTGAGCGGGACTCTG
GGGTTCGAAATGACCGACCAAGCGACGCCCAACCTGCCATCACGAGATTTCGATTCCACCGCCGCCTTCT
ATGAAAGGTTGGGCTTCGGAATCGTTTTCCGGGACGCCGGCTGGATGATCCTCCAGCGCGGGGATCTCAT
GCTGGAGTTCTTCGCCCACCCTAGGGGGAGGCTAACTGAAACACGGAAGGAGACAATACCGGAAGGAACC
CGCGCTATGACGGCAATAAAAAGACAGAATAAAACGCACGGTGTTGGGTCGTTTGTTCATAAACGCGGGG
TTCGGTCCCAGGGCTGGCACTCTGTCGATACCCCACCGAGACCCCATTGGGGCCAATACGCCCGCGTTTC
TTCCTTTTCCCCACCCCACCCCCCAAGTTCGGGTGAAGGCCCAGGGCTCGCAGCCAACGTCGGGGCGGCA
GGCCCTGCCATAGCCTCAGGTTACTCATATATACTTTAGATTGATTTAAAACTTCATTTTTAATTTAAAA
GGATCTAGGTGAAGATCCTTTTTGATAATCTCATGACCAAAATCCCTTAACGTGAGTTTTCGTTCCACTG
AGCGTCAGACCCCGTAGAAAAGATCAAAGGATCTTCTTGAGATCCTTTTTTTCTGCGCGTAATCTGCTGC
TTGCAAACAAAAAAACCACCGCTACCAGCGGTGGTTTGTTTGCCGGATCAAGAGCTACCAACTCTTTTTC
CGAAGGTAACTGGCTTCAGCAGAGCGCAGATACCAAATACTGTTCTTCTAGTGTAGCCGTAGTTAGGCCA
CCACTTCAAGAACTCTGTAGCACCGCCTACATACCTCGCTCTGCTAATCCTGTTACCAGTGGCTGCTGCC
AGTGGCGATAAGTCGTGTCTTACCGGGTTGGACTCAAGACGATAGTTACCGGATAAGGCGCAGCGGTCGG
GCTGAACGGGGGGTTCGTGCACACAGCCCAGCTTGGAGCGAACGACCTACACCGAACTGAGATACCTACA
GCGTGAGCTATGAGAAAGCGCCACGCTTCCCGAAGGGAGAAAGGCGGACAGGTATCCGGTAAGCGGCAGG
GTCGGAACAGGAGAGCGCACGAGGGAGCTTCCAGGGGGAAACGCCTGGTATCTTTATAGTCCTGTCGGGT
TTCGCCACCTCTGACTTGAGCGTCGATTTTTGTGATGCTCGTCAGGGGGGCGGAGCCTATGGAAAAACGC
CAGCAACGCGGCCTTTTTACGGTTCCTGGCCTTTTGCTGGCCTTTTGCTCACATGTTCTTTCCTGCGTTA
TCCCCTGATTCTGTGGATAACCGTATTACCGCCATGCATTAGTTATTAATAGTAATCAATTACGGGGTCA
TTAGTTCATAGCCCATATATGGAGTTCCG
Features (pLannotate 1.2.2; 16 found; start..end, strand, type, name):
      1..304     +  enhancer       CMV enhancer: human cytomegalovirus immediate early enhancer
    305..508     +  promoter       CMV promoter: human cytomegalovirus (CMV) immediate early promoter
    531..559     +  misc_feature   MCS (fragment): multiple cloning site
    566..2845    +  CDS            TFRC (sequence partly withheld): TFR1_HUMAN - Experimental evidence at protein level: Swiss-Prot protein existence level 1. (Microbial infection) Acts as a receptor for new-world arenaviruses: Guanarito, Junin and Machupo virus. From Homo sapiens (Human).
   2906..3625    +  CDS            superfolder GFP: GFP variant that folds robustly even when fused to poorly folded proteins (Pédelacq et al., 2006) mammalian codon-optimized
   3641..3724    +  CDS            large T antigen (fragment): large T antigen from SV40 (simian virus 40)
   3747..3868    +  polyA_signal   SV40 poly(A) signal: SV40 polyadenylation signal
   3902..4330    -  rep_origin     f1 ori (sequence partly withheld): f1 bacteriophage origin of replication; arrow indicates direction of (+) strand synthesis
   4357..4461    +  promoter       AmpR promoter: bla
   4463..4820    +  promoter       SV40 promoter: SV40 enhancer and early promoter
   4855..5649    +  CDS            NeoR/KanR: aminoglycoside phosphotransferase from Tn5; aph(3')-II (or nptII); confers resistance to neomycin, kanamycin, and G418 (Geneticin®)
   5670..5822    +  CDS            ble (fragment): BLE_KLEPN - Experimental evidence at protein level: Swiss-Prot protein existence level 1. Binding protein with a strong affinity to the bleomycin family of antibiotics. Binds to CL990; an antimitotic-antibiotic compound. From Klebsiella pneumoniae.
   5881..5928    +  polyA_signal   HSV TK poly(A) signal: herpes simplex virus thymidine kinase polyadenylation signal (Cole and Stacy, 1985)
   6019..6035    -  polyA_signal   bGH poly(A) signal (fragment): bovine growth hormone polyadenylation signal
   6257..6845    +  rep_origin     ori: high-copy-number ColE1/pMB1/pBR322/pUC origin of replication
   6960..7019    +  enhancer       CMV enhancer (fragment): human cytomegalovirus immediate early enhancer
