[The description below was written by a language model from this plasmid's Addgene catalogue record and pLannotate feature annotations shown in this document.]
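Description:
sfGFP-TFR-20 is a mammalian expression plasmid of about 7 kb that produces the human transferrin receptor (TFRC, also known as CD71 or TFR1) fused to superfolder GFP, for use as a fluorescent localization marker. It is built on an sfGFP backbone whose layout resembles the common N1-type fluorescent protein vectors. A high-copy ColE1/pUC-type origin supports propagation in E. coli, an f1 origin is also present, and a single Tn5 NeoR/KanR gene serves both hosts. This gene is driven by a bacterial bla promoter for kanamycin selection and by the SV40 enhancer/early promoter for G418 selection in mammalian cells, and it is terminated by the HSV TK polyadenylation signal. Short annotated fragments of ble, large T antigen and the bGH poly(A) signal appear to be backbone remnants or partial annotation matches rather than functional elements.

In the expression cassette, the CMV immediate-early enhancer and promoter drive the full-length TFRC open reading frame, which is followed by a short gap in the annotation, presumably a linker (the "20" in the name may refer to its length, though the record does not say so). A mammalian codon-optimized sfGFP coding sequence comes next, placing the fluorescent protein at the receptor's C terminus, and the SV40 poly(A) signal ends the transcript. The depositor notes a G142S substitution in the receptor that is not expected to affect function. sfGFP folds robustly even when attached to difficult fusion partners, and the record lists excitation at 485 nm and emission at 507 nm. The stated purpose is transferrin receptor localization, so the construct suits transient or stable transfection for imaging the receptor's distribution in cells.
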