Addgene plasmid #56488: sfGFP-TFR-20
Purpose: Localization: Transferrin Receptor, Excitation: 485, Emission: 507
Depositing lab: Michael Davidson. Depositing organization: Florida State University, Tallahassee.
Backbone
  Vector backbone: sfGFP
  Backbone size w/o insert (bp): 4750
  Vector type: Mammalian Expression
  Selectable markers: Neomycin (select with G418)
Growth in bacteria
  Bacterial resistance: Kanamycin, 50 μg/mL
  Growth temperature: 37°C
  Growth strain: DH5alpha
  Copy number: High Copy
Gene/Insert
  Gene/Insert name: TFR (alt name: NM_003234)
  Species: H. sapiens (human)
  Entrez Gene: TFRC (a.k.a. CD71, IMD46, T9, TFR, TFR1, TR, TRFR, p90)
  Promoter: CMV
  Tag / fusion protein: sfGFP (C terminal on backbone)
  Cloning method: Unknown
  Sequencing primers: 5′ CMV-F; 3′ SV40pA-R
Terms and licenses: Academic/Nonprofit Terms; Industry Terms
Depositor comments: Excitation = 485; Emission = 507 G142S amino acid change in TFR should not affect function.
How to cite: sfGFP-TFR-20 was a gift from Michael Davidson (Addgene plasmid # 56488 ; http://n2t.net/addgene:56488 ; RRID:Addgene_56488)
