>Addgene plasmid #56488 | sfGFP-TFR-20 | addgene partial sequence | sequence record 106511 | CMV-F 5'-CGCAAATGGGCGGTAGGCGTG-3'
AGCAGAGCTGGTTTAGTGAACCGTCAGATCCGCTAGCGCTACCGGACTCAGATCTCGAGCGCCACCATGA
TGGATCAAGCTAGATCAGCATTCTCTAACTTGTTTGGTGGAGAACCATTGTCATATACCCGGTTCAGCCT
GGCTCGGCAAGTAGATGGCGATAACAGTCATGTGGAGATGAAACTTGCTGTAGATGAAGAAGAAAATGCT
GACAATAACACAAAGGCCAATGTCACAAAACCAAAAAGGTGTAGTGGAAGTATCTGCTATGGGACTATTG
CTGTGATCGTCTTTTTCTTGATTGGATTTATGATTGGCTACTTGGGCTATTGTAAAGGGGTAGAACCAAA
AACTGAGTGTGAGAGACTGGCAGGAACCGAGTCTCCAGTGAGGGAGGAGCCAGGAGAGGACTTCCCTGCA
GCACGTCGCTTATATTGGGATGACCTGAAGAGAAAGTTGTCGGAGAAACTGGACAGCACAGACTTCACCA
GCACCATCAAGCTGCTGAATGAAAATTCATATGTCCCTCGTGAGGCTGGATCTCAAAAAGATGAAAATCT
TGCGTTGTATGTTGAAAATCAATTTCGTGAATTTAAACTCAGCAAAGTCTGGCGTGATCAACATTTTGTT
AAGATTCAGGTCAAAGACAGCGCTCAAAACTCGGTGATCATAGTTGATAAGAACGGTAGACTTGTTTACC
TGGTGGAGAATCCTGGGGGTTATGTGGCGTATAGTAAGGCTGCAACAGTTACTGGTAAACTGGTCCATGC
TAATTTTGGTACTAAAAAAGATTTTGAGGATTTATACACTCCTGTGAATGGATCTATAGTGATTGTCAGA
GCAGGGAAAATCACCTTTGCAGAAAAGGTTGCAAATGCTGAAAGCTTAAATG
